>Addgene plasmid #81307 | pDONR223_CDKN1B_p.C29F | addgene full sequence | sequence record 168420 | Addgene NGS Result
GGCAGTTCCCTACTCTCGCGTTAACGCTAGCATGGATGTTTTCCCAGTCACGACGTTGTAAAACGACGGC
CAGTCTTAAGCTCGGGCCCCAAATAATGATTTTATTTTGACTGATAGTGACCTGTTCGTTGCAACAAATT
GATGAGCAATGCTTTTTTATAATGCCAACTTTGTACAAAAAAGTTGGCACCATGTCAAACGTGCGAGTGT
CTAACGGGAGCCCTAGCCTGGAGCGGATGGACGCCAGGCAGGCGGAGCACCCCAAGCCCTCGGCCTTCAG
GAACCTCTTCGGCCCGGTGGACCACGAAGAGTTAACCCGGGACTTGGAGAAGCACTGCAGAGACATGGAA
GAGGCGAGCCAGCGCAAGTGGAATTTCGATTTTCAGAATCACAAACCCCTAGAGGGCAAGTACGAGTGGC
AAGAGGTGGAGAAGGGCAGCTTGCCCGAGTTCTACTACAGACCCCCGCGGCCCCCCAAAGGTGCCTGCAA
GGTGCCGGCGCAGGAGAGCCAGGATGGCAGCGGGAGCCGCCCGGCGGCGCCTTTAATTGGGGCTCCGGCT
AACTCTGAGGACACGCATTTGGTGGACCCAAAGACTGATCCGTCGGACAGCCAGACGGGGTTAGCGGAGC
AATGCGCAGGAATAAGGAAGCGACCTGCAACCGACGATTCTTCTACTCAAAACAAAAGAGCCAACAGAAC
AGAAGAAAATGTTTCAGACGGTTCCCCAAATGCCGGTTCTGTGGAGCAGACGCCCAAGAAGCCTGGCCTC
AGAAGACGTCAAACGTACCCAACTTTCTTGTACAAAGTTGGCATTATAAGAAAGCATTGCTTATCAATTT
GTTGCAACGAACAGGTCACTATCAGTCAAAATAAAATCATTATTTGCCATCCAGCTGATATCCCCTATAG
TGAGTCGTATTACATGGTCATAGCTGTTTCCTGGCAGCTCTGGCCCGTGTCTCAAAATCTCTGATGTTAC
ATTGCACAAGATAAAAATATATCATCATGCCTCCTCTAGACCAGCCAGGACAGAAATGCCTCGACTTCGC
TGCTACCCAAGGTTGCCGGGTGACGCACACCGTGGAAACGGATGAAGGCACGAACCCAGTGGACATAAGC
CTGTTCGGTTCGTAAGCTGTAATGCAAGTAGCGTATGCGCTCACGCAACTGGTCCAGAACCTTGACCGAA
CGCAGCGGTGGTAACGGCGCAGTGGCGGTTTTCATGGCTTGTTATGACTGTTTTTTTGGGGTACAGTCTA
TGCCTCGGGCATCCAAGCAGCAAGCGCGTTACGCCGTGGGTCGATGTTTGATGTTATGGAGCAGCAACGA
TGTTACGCAGCAGGGCAGTCGCCCTAAAACAAAGTTAAACATTATGAGGGAAGCGGTGATCGCCGAAGTA
TCGACTCAACTATCAGAGGTAGTTGGCGTCATCGAGCGCCATCTCGAACCGACGTTGCTGGCCGTACATT
TGTACGGCTCCGCAGTGGATGGCGGCCTGAAGCCACACAGTGATATTGATTTGCTGGTTACGGTGACCGT
AAGGCTTGATGAAACAACGCGGCGAGCTTTGATCAACGACCTTTTGGAAACTTCGGCTTCCCCTGGAGAG
AGCGAGATTCTCCGCGCTGTAGAAGTCACCATTGTTGTGCACGACGACATCATTCCGTGGCGTTATCCAG
CTAAGCGCGAACTGCAATTTGGAGAATGGCAGCGCAATGACATTCTTGCAGGTATCTTCGAGCCAGCCAC
GATCGACATTGATCTGGCTATCTTGCTGACAAAAGCAAGAGAACATAGCGTTGCCTTGGTAGGTCCAGCG
GCGGAGGAACTCTTTGATCCGGTTCCTGAACAGGATCTATTTGAGGCGCTAAATGAAACCTTAACGCTAT
GGAACTCGCCGCCCGACTGGGCTGGCGATGAGCGAAATGTAGTGCTTACGTTGTCCCGCATTTGGTACAG
CGCAGTAACCGGCAAAATCGCGCCGAAGGATGTCGCTGCCGACTGGGCAATGGAGCGCCTGCCGGCCCAG
TATCAGCCCGTCATACTTGAAGCTAGACAGGCTTATCTTGGACAAGAAGAAGATCGCTTGGCCTCGCGCG
CAGATCAGTTGGAAGAATTTGTCCACTACGTGAAAGGCGAGATCACCAAGGTAGTCGGCAAATAACCCTC
GAGCCACCCATGACCAAAATCCCTTAACGTGAGTTACGCGTCGTTCCACTGAGCGTCAGACCCCGTAGAA
AAGATCAAAGGATCTTCTTGAGATCCTTTTTTTCTGCGCGTAATCTGCTGCTTGCAAACAAAAAAACCAC
CGCTACCAGCGGTGGTTTGTTTGCCGGATCAAGAGCTACCAACTCTTTTTCCGAAGGTAACTGGCTTCAG
CAGAGCGCAGATACCAAATACTGTTCTTCTAGTGTAGCCGTAGTTAGGCCACCACTTCAAGAACTCTGTA
GCACCGCCTACATACCTCGCTCTGCTAATCCTGTTACCAGTGGCTGCTGCCAGTGGCGATAAGTCGTGTC
TTACCGGGTTGGACTCAAGACGATAGTTACCGGATAAGGCGCAGCGGTCGGGCTGAACGGGGGGTTCGTG
CACACAGCCCAGCTTGGAGCGAACGACCTACACCGAACTGAGATACCTACAGCGTGAGCTATGAGAAAGC
GCCACGCTTCCCGAAGGGAGAAAGGCGGACAGGTATCCGGTAAGCGGCAGGGTCGGAACAGGAGAGCGCA
CGAGGGAGCTTCCAGGGGGAAACGCCTGGTATCTTTATAGTCCTGTCGGGTTTCGCCACCTCTGACTTGA
GCGTCGATTTTTGTGATGCTCGTCAGGGGGGCGGAGCCTATGGAAAAACGCCAGCAACGCGGCCTTTTTA
CGGTTCCTGGCCTTTTGCTGGCCTTTTGCTCACATGTTCTTTCCTGCGTTATCCCCTGATTCTGTGGATA
ACCGTATTACCGCCTTTGAGTGAGCTGATACCGCTCGCCGCAGCCGAACGACCGAGCGCAGCGAGTCAGT
GAGCGAGGAAGCGGAAGAGCGCCCAATACGCAAACCGCCTCTCCCCGCGCGTTGGCCGATTCATTAATGC
AGCTGGCACGACAGGTTTCCCGACTGGAAAGCGGGCAGTGAGCGCAACGCAATTAATACGCGTACCGCTA
GCCAGGAAGAGTTTGTAGAAACGCAAAAAGGCCATCCGTCAGGATGGCCTTCTGCTTAGTTTGATGCCTG
GCAGTTTATGGCGGGCGTCCTGCCCGCCACCCTCCGGGCCGTTGCTTCACAACGTTCAAATCCGCTCCCG
GCGGATTTGTCCTACTCAGGAGAGCGTTCACCGACAAACAACAGATAAAACGAAAGGCCCAGTCTTCCGA
CTGAGCCTTTCGTTTTATTTGATGCCT
Features (pLannotate 1.2.2; 12 found; start..end, strand, type, name):
     38..74      -  CDS            lacZα (fragment): LacZα fragment of β-galactosidase; lacZ fragment
     91..186     +  protein_bind   attL3: mutant version of attL; recombination site for the Gateway® LR reaction LR Clonase™
    192..785     +  CDS            CDKN1B: CDN1B_HUMAN - Also known as KIP1. Experimental evidence at protein level: Swiss-Prot protein existence level 1. Important regulator of cell cycle progression. Inhibits the kinase activity of CDK2 bound to cyclin A, but has little inhibitory activity on CDK2 bound to SPDYA (PubMed:28666995). Involved in G1 arrest. Potent inhibitor of cyclin E- and cyclin A-CDK2 complexes. Forms a complex with cyclin type D-CDK4 complexes and is involved in the assembly, stability, and modulation of CCND1-CDK4 complex activation. Acts either as an inhibitor or an activator of cyclin type D-CDK4 complexes dependi
    787..886     -  protein_bind   attL2: mutant version of attL; recombination site for the Gateway® LR reaction LR Clonase™
    904..922     -  promoter       T7 promoter: promoter for bacteriophage T7 RNA polymerase
   1112..1135    +  promoter       Pc promoter (fragment): intI1 (promoter lies within the coding sequence); class 1 integron promoter
   1311..1367    +  CDS            GmR (fragment): gentamycin acetyltransferase; aacC1; confers resistance to gentamycin
   1374..2165    +  CDS            SmR: aminoglycoside adenylyltransferase (Murphy, 1985); aadA; confers resistance to spectinomycin and streptomycin
   2258..2846    +  rep_origin     ori: high-copy-number ColE1/pMB1/pBR322/pUC origin of replication
   3029..3121    +  CDS            lacI (fragment): lac repressor; lacI; The lac repressor binds to the lac operator to inhibit transcription in E. coli. This inhibition can be relieved by adding lactose or isopropyl-β-D-thiogalactopyranoside (IPTG).
   3176..3203    -  terminator     rrnB T2 terminator: transcription terminator T2 from the E. coli rrnB gene
   3335..3378    +  terminator     rrnB T1 terminator: Escherichia coli rrnB; transcription terminator T1 from the E. coli rrnB gene
