[The description below was written by a language model from this plasmid's Addgene catalogue record and pLannotate feature annotations shown in this document.]
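Description:
pDONR223_CDKN1B_p.C29F is a Gateway entry clone built on the Invitrogen pDONR223 backbone and carrying a mutant open reading frame of human CDKN1B, which encodes the cyclin-dependent kinase inhibitor p27Kip1, a regulator of G1 arrest that inhibits cyclin E– and cyclin A–CDK2 complexes and modulates cyclin D–CDK4 complexes. The sequenced plasmid is 3,387 nt. It is propagated in E. coli from a high-copy ColE1/pUC-type origin and selected with spectinomycin through the aadA (SmR) aminoglycoside adenylyltransferase gene, which sits downstream of a fragment of the class 1 integron Pc promoter. Short lacZα, lacI and gentamicin-resistance fragments in the annotation appear to be non-functional backbone remnants, and rrnB T1 and T2 terminators lie upstream of the cloning region, where they would limit read-through transcription into it.

The CDKN1B coding sequence is flanked by two attL recombination sites (annotated as attL3 and attL2), so it can be moved by an LR Clonase reaction into any compatible Gateway destination vector. The record lists no promoter for the insert. The only nearby promoter is a T7 promoter outside the attL2 site and annotated on the opposite strand, so the plasmid serves as a shuttle rather than an expression construct. The insert carries the named C29F substitution, and the catalogue also lists V109G. It is in the "open" configuration, with no stop codon immediately after the ORF, which permits C-terminal fusion to tags or reporters supplied by the destination vector. The clone belongs to the Target Accelerator Plasmid Collection, associated with a systematic functional study of rare cancer-associated variants. It is suited to building expression constructs that compare this allele with wild-type CDKN1B.
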