Addgene plasmid #81307: pDONR223_CDKN1B_p.C29F
Purpose: Gateway Donor vector containing CDKN1B , part of the Target Accelerator Plasmid Collection.
Depositing lab: Jesse Boehm & William Hahn & David Root. Depositing organization: Broad Institute. Publication: Systematic Functional Interrogation of Rare Cancer Variants Identifies Oncogenic Alleles. Kim E, Ilic N, Shrestha Y, Zou L, Kamburov A, Zhu C, Yang X, Lubonja R, Tran N, Nguyen C, Lawrence MS, Piccioni F, Bagul M, Doench JG, Chouinard CR, Wu X, Hogstrom L, Natoli T, Tamayo P, Horn H, Corsello SM, Lage K, Root DE, Subramanian A, Golub TR, Getz G, Boehm JS, Hahn WC. Cancer Discov. 2016 Jul;6(7):714-26. doi: 10.1158/2159-8290.CD-16-0160. Epub 2016 May 4. PubMed 27147599.
Backbone
  Vector backbone: pDONR223
  Backbone manufacturer: Invitrogen
  Backbone size w/o insert (bp): 2790
  Vector type: Gateway Entry vector
Growth in bacteria
  Bacterial resistance: Spectinomycin, 50 μg/mL
  Growth temperature: 37°C
  Growth strain: DH5alpha
  Copy number: High Copy
Gene/Insert
  Gene/Insert name: CDKN1B
  Species: H. sapiens (human)
  Mutation: C29F, V109G
  GenBank ID: NM_004064.4
  Entrez Gene: CDKN1B (a.k.a. CDKN4, KIP1, MEN1B, MEN4, P27KIP1)
  Promoter: None
  Cloning method: Gateway Cloning
  Sequencing primers: 5′ M13pUC-fwd; 3′ M13-Rev
Terms and licenses: Academic/Nonprofit Terms; Industry Terms: Not Available to Industry
Depositor comments: Open state: NO stop codon immediately follows insert
How to cite: pDONR223_CDKN1B_p.C29F was a gift from Jesse Boehm & William Hahn & David Root (Addgene plasmid # 81307 ; http://n2t.net/addgene:81307 ; RRID:Addgene_81307)
