>Addgene plasmid #81307 | pDONR223_CDKN1B_p.C29F | depositor partial sequence | sequence record 154626 | Insert sequence
ATGTCAAACGTGCGAGTGTCTAACGGGAGCCCTAGCCTGGAGCGGATGGACGCCAGGCAGGCGGAGCACC
CCAAGCCCTCGGCCTTCAGGAACCTCTTCGGCCCGGTGGACCACGAAGAGTTAACCCGGGACTTGGAGAA
GCACTGCAGAGACATGGAAGAGGCGAGCCAGCGCAAGTGGAATTTCGATTTTCAGAATCACAAACCCCTA
GAGGGCAAGTACGAGTGGCAAGAGGTGGAGAAGGGCAGCTTGCCCGAGTTCTACTACAGACCCCCGCGGC
CCCCCAAAGGTGCCTGCAAGGTGCCGGCGCAGGAGAGCCAGGATGGCAGCGGGAGCCGCCCGGCGGCGCC
TTTAATTGGGGCTCCGGCTAACTCTGAGGACACGCATTTGGTGGACCCAAAGACTGATCCGTCGGACAGC
CAGACGGGGTTAGCGGAGCAATGCGCAGGAATAAGGAAGCGACCTGCAACCGACGATTCTTCTACTCAAA
ACAAAAGAGCCAACAGAACAGAAGAAAATGTTTCAGACGGTTCCCCAAATGCCGGTTCTGTGGAGCAGAC
GCCCAAGAAGCCTGGCCTCAGAAGACGTCAAACG
